Addgene plasmid #41093: pcold-6xHis-HRV3Csite-DmLoqsPA
Depositing lab: Phillip Zamore. Depositing organization: University of Massachusetts, Worcester. Publication: Dicer Partner Proteins Tune the Length of Mature miRNAs in Flies and Mammals. Fukunaga R, Han BW, Hung JH, Xu J, Weng Z, Zamore PD. Cell. 2012 Oct 9. pii: S0092-8674(12)01171-3. doi: 10.1016/j.cell.2012.09.027. PubMed 23063653.
Backbone
  Vector backbone: pcold1
  Backbone manufacturer: Takara
  Backbone size w/o insert (bp): 6000
  Total vector size (bp): 7200
  Vector type: Bacterial Expression
Growth in bacteria
  Bacterial resistance: Ampicillin, 100 μg/mL
  Growth temperature: 37°C
  Growth strain: Mach1
  Copy number: Unknown
Gene/Insert
  Gene/Insert name: Loquacious-PA (alt name: Loqs-PA)
  Species: D. melanogaster (fly)
  Insert size (bp): 1260
  Entrez Gene: loqs (a.k.a. Dmel_CG6866, CG6866, Dmel\CG6866, LOQS, Loqs, Loqs-PD, LqPD, R3D1, R3D1-L, R3D1-S, TRBP, cg6866, dRax, loq, r3d1)
  Tag / fusion protein: 6xHis-HRV3Csite (N terminal on backbone)
  Cloning method: Restriction Enzyme; 5′ cloning site SalI (unknown if destroyed); 3′ cloning site NotI (not destroyed)
  Sequencing primers: 5′ GTAATACACCATGAATCACAAAGTG; 3′ AATAAAAAAATCCCCGCCAAATGGC
Terms and licenses: Academic/Nonprofit Terms; Industry Terms: Not Available to Industry
How to cite: pcold-6xHis-HRV3Csite-DmLoqsPA was a gift from Phillip Zamore (Addgene plasmid # 41093 ; http://n2t.net/addgene:41093 ; RRID:Addgene_41093)
