[The description below was written by a language model from this plasmid's Addgene catalogue record.]
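Description:
pcold-6xHis-HRV3Csite-DmLoqsPA is a bacterial expression plasmid built on the Takara pCold I backbone for producing recombinant Drosophila melanogaster Loquacious isoform PA (Loqs-PA) in E. coli. The record gives a backbone of about 6 kb and a total size of about 7.2 kb, with ampicillin resistance as the selectable marker. Copy number is listed as unknown, and no feature table is provided, so the origin of replication and promoter are not explicitly recorded. pCold-series vectors are generally known for cold-shock-driven expression, in which lowering the culture temperature induces transcription and often improves the solubility of difficult proteins, but the specific regulatory elements here are inferred from the backbone name rather than stated.

The roughly 1.26 kb Loqs-PA coding sequence, a product of the loqs gene (CG6866, also known as R3D1), was inserted by restriction cloning between SalI at the 5′ end and NotI at the 3′ end. It is fused downstream of a backbone-encoded N-terminal 6xHis tag followed by an HRV 3C protease recognition site. The histidine tag allows capture on immobilized metal affinity resin, and cleavage with HRV 3C protease removes the tag to leave near-native protein.

Loquacious is a double-stranded RNA-binding partner of Dicer in flies. The associated publication examines how Dicer partner proteins tune the length of mature miRNAs in flies and mammals, so this construct most plausibly served as a source of purified Loqs-PA for biochemical studies of Dicer processing.
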