>Addgene plasmid #41093 | pcold-6xHis-HRV3Csite-DmLoqsPA | addgene partial sequence | sequence record 55856 | pCold-Fwd 5'-ACGCCATATCGCCGAAAGG-3'
CCATGAATCACAAAGTGCATCATCATCATCATCATATCGAAGGTAGGCATATGGAGCTCGGTACCCTCGA
GGGATCCGAATTCCTTGAAGTCCTCTTTCAGGGACCCGTCGACATGGACCAGGAGAATTTCCACGGCTCC
AGCTTGCCGCAGCAGCTACAGAACCTCCACATCCAGCCGCAGCAGGCGTCCCCCAATCCTGTCCAGACGG
GATTTGCTCCACGGCGGCACTATAATAACCTTGTCGGCCTGGGCAATGGAAATGCCGTCAGTGGTAGTCC
GGTGAAGGGTGCTCCGCTGGGGCAGCGCCATGTGAAGCTCAAGAAGGAGAAGATATCCGCCCAGGTTGCG
CAGCTGTCTCAGCCAGGTCAGCTGCAGCTGTCAGATGTTGGTGATCCTGCCTTGGCGGGCGGATCGGGCT
TACAAGGTGGAGTCGGCCTTATGGGCGTAATATTGCCCAGCGACGAGGCCTTAAAGTTCGTCAGCGAAAC
GGACGCCAATGGACTGGCCATGAAGACGCCCGTCAGCATTCTGCAAGAGCTGCTAAGCCGACGAGGAATT
ACTCCCGGCTATGAACTTGTCCAGATCGAGGGCGCCATACATGAGCCGACCTTCCGGTTTCGCGTTTCCT
TTAAGGACAAGGATACGCCCTTCACGGCCATGGGGGCAGGACGATCGAAGAAGGAGGCCAAGCATGCGGC
GGCCCGTGCGCTCATCGACAAGCTGATCGGCGCGCAGCTGCCGGAATCGCCTAGCAGCTCCGCTGGTCCG
TCGGTGACTGGGCTCACGGTCGCCGGAAGCGGAGGAGACGGCAATGCCAATGCCACAGGCGGAGGAGATG
CCAGCGACAAGACCGTTGGTAATCCGATTGGCTGGTTGCAGGAAATGTGCATGCAACGGCGATGGCCACC
GCCGTCGTACGAAACGGAAACGGAAGTGGGTCTTCCC
