>Addgene plasmid #41093 | pcold-6xHis-HRV3Csite-DmLoqsPA | addgene partial sequence | sequence record 56236 | pCold-R 5'-CCAAATGGCAGGGATCTTAG-3'
CCTATCTAGATGCGGCCGCTTACTACTTCTTGGTCATGATCTTCAAGTACTCGAGGGCATTCTGGGCGGC
ATGCCGCTGGGCATCGGCAGCTGTTGGTCCGCTGCCGTGGCAAACGCCAACGGGCAGCGTGGACAGTTGA
ACCAGGCACTGGAACTGGCCAGAGAAGGTCTTCTCCTCTATGTCCACATAGGTCACCTCGAACTGGTTCT
CCGTGGCGATTTCGCCCAGCAGCTTGATGTAATCAATCTTGTTGTTCTTCAAGCAAGTCTTTTCGCCCTC
CAACTCGCCGCAGATGCTGTCGCTGATTTTGCCCGAATCGATGGGAGTCTCCTGCAGACGCATCCACATG
CGGTGGGCGGCCAAGCGCTTGGCTATCTTCTTGCTTTTGCCCTTGCCCATCTCGCGGTAGTTGAGTATCG
AGCAGGCGATCGTAAAGAGCCGCTCGTGGGGAAGACCCACTTCCGTTTCCGTTTCGTACGACGGCGGTGG
CCATCGCCGTTGCATGCACATTTCCTGCAACCAGCCAATCGGATTACCAACGGTCTTGTCGCTGGCATCT
CCTCCGCCTGTGGCATTGGCATTGCCGTCTCCTCCGCTTCCGGCGACCGTGAGCCCAGTCACCGACGGAC
CAGCGGAGCTGCTAGGCGATTCCGGCAGCTGCGCGCCGATCAGCTTGTCGATGAGCGCACGGGCCGCCGC
ATGCTTGGCCTCCTTCTTCGATCGTCCTGCCCCCATGGCCGTGAAGGGCGTATCCTTGTCCTTAAAGGAA
ACGCGAAACCGGAAGGTCGGCTCATGTATGGCGCCCTCGATCTGGACAAGTTCATAGC
